Addgene plasmid #176312: pCDH-EF1a-tetR-T2A-tSapphire
Purpose: construct expresses tet repressor (tetR) to reduce leakiness together with the fluorochrome t-Sapphire
Depositing lab: Irmela Jeremias. Depositing organization: Helmholtz Munich. Publication: Inducible transgene expression in PDX models in vivo identifies KLF4 as a therapeutic target for B-ALL. Liu WH, Mrozek-Gorska P, Wirth AK, Herold T, Schwarzkopf L, Pich D, Volse K, Melo-Narvaez MC, Carlet M, Hammerschmidt W, Jeremias I. Biomark Res. 2020 Sep 16;8:46. doi: 10.1186/s40364-020-00226-z. eCollection 2020. PubMed 32944247.
Backbone
  Vector backbone: pCDH
  Backbone manufacturer: System Biosciences
  Total vector size (bp): 7837
  Vector type: Lentiviral
Growth in bacteria
  Bacterial resistance: Ampicillin, 100 μg/mL
  Growth temperature: 37°C
  Growth strain: NEB Stable
  Copy number: High Copy
Gene/Insert 1
  Gene/Insert name: tetR
  Insert size (bp): 633
Gene/Insert 2
  Gene/Insert name: T-sapphire
  Insert size (bp): 719
Terms and licenses: Academic/Nonprofit Terms; Industry Terms: Not Available to Industry
How to cite: pCDH-EF1a-tetR-T2A-tSapphire was a gift from Irmela Jeremias (Addgene plasmid # 176312 ; http://n2t.net/addgene:176312 ; RRID:Addgene_176312)
