[The description below was written by a language model from this plasmid's Addgene catalogue record and pLannotate feature annotations shown in this document.]
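Description:
pCDH-EF1a-tetR-T2A-tSapphire is a lentiviral transfer plasmid of about 7.8 kb, built on the commercial pCDH backbone. It is propagated in E. coli through a high-copy ColE1/pUC-type origin and selected with ampicillin via the β-lactamase gene. Small remnants of lac, rop and bom sequences in the feature table are backbone leftovers with no evident function. The viral framework has a third-generation layout. An RSV promoter is fused to a truncated HIV-1 5' LTR to drive genomic RNA production in packaging cells. This is followed by the Ψ packaging signal with adjoining gag sequence, the Rev response element for Rev-dependent nuclear export, and the cPPT/CTS. A truncated LTR closes the provirus on the 3' side, followed by an SV40 polyadenylation signal and SV40 origin.

The internal cassette uses the EF-1α core promoter joined to an HTLV-1 LTR segment, a composite arrangement that gives constitutive expression in mammalian cells. It drives a single open reading frame in which the E. coli tetracycline repressor (tetR) is linked to the long-Stokes-shift GFP variant T-Sapphire. The linker is a T2A self-cleaving peptide according to the plasmid name; it is not annotated separately but fits the gap between the two coding regions. The two proteins are therefore produced in roughly coupled amounts from one transcript, and fluorescence marks and allows sorting of transduced, tetR-expressing cells. A WPRE downstream enhances transcript stability and expression.

According to the record, the repressor is supplied to reduce leaky expression in a tetracycline-inducible system. The associated work applied this system to inducible transgene expression in patient-derived xenograft leukaemia models in vivo. The companion inducible vector is not described in the record.
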