Features (pLannotate 1.2.2; 26 found; start..end, strand, type, name):
      6..232     +  promoter       RSV promoter: Rous sarcoma virus enhancer/promoter
    233..413     +  LTR            5' LTR (truncated): truncated 5' long terminal repeat (LTR) from HIV-1
    460..585     +  misc_feature   HIV-1 Ψ: packaging signal of human immunodeficiency virus type 1
    569..907     +  CDS            HIV-1 gag (fragment): gag protein from human immunodeficiency virus 1; gag
   1078..1311    +  misc_feature   RRE: The Rev response element (RRE) of HIV-1 allows for Rev-dependent mRNA export from the nucleus to the cytoplasm.
   1688..1788    +  CDS            Rev (fragment): human immunodeficiency virus 1 (HIV-1) Rev protein; rev; enhances nuclear export of unspliced and incompletely spliced viral mRNAs
   1807..1923    +  misc_feature   cPPT/CTS: central polypurine tract and central termination sequence of HIV-1
   1966..2177    +  promoter       EF-1α core promoter: core promoter for human elongation factor EF-1α
   2190..2458    +  LTR            5' LTR (truncated): truncated 5' long terminal repeat (LTR) from human T-cell leukemia virus (HTLV) type 1
   2504..3124    +  CDS            tetR: TETR2_ECOLX - Experimental evidence at protein level: Swiss-Prot protein existence level 1. TetR is the repressor of the tetracycline resistance element; its N-terminal region forms a helix-turn-helix structure and binds DNA. Binding of tetracycline to TetR reduces the repressor affinity for the tetracycline resistance gene (tetA) promoter operator sites. From Escherichia coli.
   3224..3940    +  CDS            mT-Sapphire: mT-Sapphire is a basic (constitutively fluorescent) long stokes shift fluorescent protein published in 2008, derived from Aequorea victoria. It has low acid sensitivity.
   3950..4538    +  misc_feature   WPRE: woodchuck hepatitis virus posttranscriptional regulatory element
   4533..4640    +  CDS            nef (fragment): NEF_SIVS4 - Experimental evidence at protein level: Swiss-Prot protein existence level 1. Interferes with TCR signaling from the cell membrane. Interacts with CD247/TCRZ (TCR zeta chain) and exert potent down- regulation of cell surface TCR/CD3 complexes. From Simian immunodeficiency virus (isolate F236/smH4) (SIV-sm) (Simian immunodeficiency virus sooty mangabey monkey).
   4665..4845    +  LTR            5' LTR (truncated): truncated 5' long terminal repeat (LTR) from HIV-1
   4917..5038    +  polyA_signal   SV40 poly(A) signal: SV40 polyadenylation signal
   5057..5192    +  rep_origin     SV40 ori: SV40 origin of replication
   5249..5265    -  protein_bind   lac operator: The lac repressor binds to the lac operator to inhibit transcription in E. coli. This inhibition can be relieved by adding lactose or isopropyl-β-D-thiogalactopyranoside (IPTG). lac repressor encoded by lacI
   5273..5303    -  promoter       lac promoter: promoter for the E. coli lac operon
   5318..5339    -  protein_bind   CAP binding site: CAP binding activates transcription in the presence of cAMP. E. coli catabolite activator protein
   5352..5444    -  CDS            lacI (fragment): lac repressor; lacI; The lac repressor binds to the lac operator to inhibit transcription in E. coli. This inhibition can be relieved by adding lactose or isopropyl-β-D-thiogalactopyranoside (IPTG).
   5627..6215    -  rep_origin     ori: high-copy-number ColE1/pMB1/pBR322/pUC origin of replication
   6386..7246    -  CDS            AmpR: β-lactamase; bla; confers resistance to ampicillin, carbenicillin, and related antibiotics
   7247..7351    -  promoter       AmpR promoter: bla
   7446..7481    +  CDS            rop (fragment): Rop protein, which maintains plasmids at low copy number; rop
   7583..7682    +  misc_feature   bom (fragment): basis of mobility region from pBR322
   7688..7842    -  CDS            lacZα (fragment): LacZα fragment of β-galactosidase; lacZ fragment
>Addgene plasmid #176312 | pCDH-EF1a-tetR-T2A-tSapphire | addgene full sequence | sequence record 352112 | Addgene NGS Result
ACGCGTGTAGTCTTATGCAATACTCTTGTAGTCTTGCAACATGGTAACGATGAGTTAGCAACATGCCTTA
CAAGGAGAGAAAAAGCACCGTGCATGCCGATTGGTGGAAGTAAGGTGGTACGATCGTGCCTTATTAGGAA
GGCAACAGACGGGTCTGACATGGATTGGACGAACCACTGAATTGCCGCATTGCAGAGATATTGTATTTAA
GTGCCTAGCTCGATACATAAACGGGTCTCTCTGGTTAGACCAGATCTGAGCCTGGGAGCTCTCTGGCTAA
CTAGGGAACCCACTGCTTAAGCCTCAATAAAGCTTGCCTTGAGTGCTTCAAGTAGTGTGTGCCCGTCTGT
TGTGTGACTCTGGTAACTAGAGATCCCTCAGACCCTTTTAGTCAGTGTGGAAAATCTCTAGCAGTGGCGC
CCGAACAGGGACTTGAAAGCGAAAGGGAAACCAGAGGAGCTCTCTCGACGCAGGACTCGGCTTGCTGAAG
CGCGCACGGCAAGAGGCGAGGGGCGGCGACTGGTGAGTACGCCAAAAATTTTGACTAGCGGAGGCTAGAA
GGAGAGAGATGGGTGCGAGAGCGTCAGTATTAAGCGGGGGAGAATTAGATCGCGATGGGAAAAAATTCGG
TTAAGGCCAGGGGGAAAGAAAAAATATAAATTAAAACATATAGTATGGGCAAGCAGGGAGCTAGAACGAT
TCGCAGTTAATCCTGGCCTGTTAGAAACATCAGAAGGCTGTAGACAAATACTGGGACAGCTACAACCATC
CCTTCAGACAGGATCAGAAGAACTTAGATCATTATATAATACAGTAGCAACCCTCTATTGTGTGCATCAA
AGGATAGAGATAAAAGACACCAAGGAAGCTTTAGACAAGATAGAGGAAGAGCAAAACAAAAGTAAGACCA
CCGCACAGCAAGCGGCCACTGATCTTCAGACCTGGAGGAGGAGATATGAGGGACAATTGGAGAAGTGAAT
TATATAAATATAAAGTAGTAAAAATTGAACCATTAGGAGTAGCACCCACCAAGGCAAAGAGAAGAGTGGT
GCAGAGAGAAAAAAGAGCAGTGGGAATAGGAGCTTTGTTCCTTGGGTTCTTGGGAGCAGCAGGAAGCACT
ATGGGCGCAGCGTCAATGACGCTGACGGTACAGGCCAGACAATTATTGTCTGGTATAGTGCAGCAGCAGA
ACAATTTGCTGAGGGCTATTGAGGCGCAACAGCATCTGTTGCAACTCACAGTCTGGGGCATCAAGCAGCT
CCAGGCAAGAATCCTGGCTGTGGAAAGATACCTAAAGGATCAACAGCTCCTGGGGATTTGGGGTTGCTCT
GGAAAACTCATTTGCACCACTGCTGTGCCTTGGAATGCTAGTTGGAGTAATAAATCTCTGGAACAGATTT
GGAATCACACGACCTGGATGGAGTGGGACAGAGAAATTAACAATTACACAAGCTTAATACACTCCTTAAT
TGAAGAATCGCAAAACCAGCAAGAAAAGAATGAACAAGAATTATTGGAATTAGATAAATGGGCAAGTTTG
TGGAATTGGTTTAACATAACAAATTGGCTGTGGTATATAAAATTATTCATAATGATAGTAGGAGGCTTGG
TAGGTTTAAGAATAGTTTTTGCTGTACTTTCTATAGTGAATAGAGTTAGGCAGGGATATTCACCATTATC
GTTTCAGACCCACCTCCCAACCCCGAGGGGACCCGACAGGCCCGAAGGAATAGAAGAAGAAGGTGGAGAG
AGAGACAGAGACAGATCCATTCGATTAGTGAACGGATCTCGACGGTATCGGTTAACTTTTAAAAGAAAAG
GGGGGATTGGGGGGTACAGTGCAGGGGAAAGAATAGTAGACATAATAGCAACAGACATACAAACTAAAGA
ATTACAAAAACAAATTACAAAATTCAAAATTTTATCGATACTAGTGGATCTGCGATCGCTCCGGTGCCCG
TCAGTGGGCAGAGCGCACATCGCCCACAGTCCCCGAGAAGTTGGGGGGAGGGGTCGGCAATTGAACGGGT
GCCTAGAGAAGGTGGCGCGGGGTAAACTGGGAAAGTGATGTCGTGTACTGGCTCCGCCTTTTTCCCGAGG
GTGGGGGAGAACCGTATATAAGTGCAGTAGTCGCCGTGAACGTTCTTTTTCGCAACGGGTTTGCCGCCAG
AACACAGCTGAAGCTTCGAGGGGCTCGCATCTCTCCTTCACGCGCCCGCCGCCCTACCTGAGGCCGCCAT
CCACGCCGGTTGAGTCGCGTTCTGCCGCCTCCCGCCTGTGGTGCCTCCTGAACTGCGTCCGCCGTCTAGG
TAAGTTTAAAGCTCAGGTCGAGACCGGGCCTTTGTCCGGCGCTCCCTTGGAGCCTACCTAGACTCAGCCG
GCTCTCCACGCTTTGCCTGACCCTGCTTGCTCAACTCTACGTCTTTGTTTCGTTTTCTGTTCTGCGCCGT
TACAGATCCAAGCTGTGACCGGCGCCTACTCTAGAGCTAGCGAATTCGCCACCATGTCTAGATTAGATAA
AAGTAAAGTGATTAACAGCGCATTAGAGCTGCTTAATGAGGTCGGAATCGAAGGTTTAACAACCCGTAAA
CTCGCCCAGAAGCTAGGTGTAGAGCAGCCTACATTGTATTGGCATGTAAAAAATAAGCGGGCTTTGCTCG
ACGCCTTAGCCATTGAGATGTTAGATAGGCACCATACTCACTTTTGCCCTTTAGAAGGGGAAAGCTGGCA
AGATTTTTTACGTAATAACGCTAAAAGTTTTAGATGTGCTTTACTAAGTCATCGCGATGGAGCAAAAGTA
CATTTAGGTACACGGCCTACAGAAAAACAGTATGAAACTCTCGAAAATCAATTAGCCTTTTTATGCCAAC
AAGGTTTTTCACTAGAGAATGCATTATATGCACTCAGCGCTGTGGGGCATTTTACTTTAGGTTGCGTATT
GGAAGATCAAGAGCATCAAGTCGCTAAAGAAGAAAGGGAAACACCTACTACTGATAGTATGCCGCCATTA
TTACGACAAGCTATCGAATTATTTGATCACCAAGGTGCAGAGCCAGCCTTCTTATTCGGCCTTGAATTGA
TCATATGCGGATTAGAAAAACAACTTAAATGTGAAAGTGGGTCCGCGTACAGCGGATCCCGGGAATTCGG
ATCCGCGGCCGCTGAGGGCAGAGGAAGTCTTCTAACATGCGGTGACGTGGAGGAGAATCCCGGCCCTATG
CATATGGTGAGCAAGGGCGAGGAGCTGTTCACCGGGGTGGTGCCCATCCTGGTCGAGCTGGACGGCGACG
TAAACGGCCACAAGTTCAGCGTGTCCGGCGAGGGCGAGGGCGATGCCACCTACGGCAAGCTGACCCTGAA
GTTCATCTGCACCACCGGCAAGCTGCCCGTGCCCTGGCCCACCCTCGTGACCACCTTCTCCTACGGCGTG
ATGGTGTTCGCCCGCTACCCCGACCACATGAAGCAGCACGACTTCTTCAAGTCCGCCATGCCCGAAGGCT
ACGTCCAGGAGCGCACCATCTTCTTCAAGGACGACGGCAACTACAAGACCCGCGCCGAGGTGAAGTTCGA
GGGCGACACCCTGGTGAACCGCATCGAGCTGAAGGGCATCGACTTCAAGGAGGACGGCAACATCCTGGGG
CACAAGCTGGAGTACAACTTCAACAGCCACAACGTCTATATCATGGCCGACAAGCAGAAGAACGGCATCA
AGGCCAACTTCAAGATCCGCCACAACATCGAGGACGGCGGCGTGCAGCTCGCCGACCACTACCAGCAGAA
CACCCCCATCGGCGACGGCCCCGTGCTGCTGCCCGACAACCACTACCTGAGCATCCAGTCCAAGCTGAGC
AAAGACCCCAACGAGAAGCGCGATCACATGGTCCTGCTGGAGTTCGTGACCGCCGCCGGGATCACTCTCG
GCATGGACGAGCTGTACAAGTAAGTCGACAATCAACCTCTGGATTACAAAATTTGTGAAAGATTGACTGG
TATTCTTAACTATGTTGCTCCTTTTACGCTATGTGGATACGCTGCTTTAATGCCTTTGTATCATGCTATT
GCTTCCCGTATGGCTTTCATTTTCTCCTCCTTGTATAAATCCTGGTTGCTGTCTCTTTATGAGGAGTTGT
GGCCCGTTGTCAGGCAACGTGGCGTGGTGTGCACTGTGTTTGCTGACGCAACCCCCACTGGTTGGGGCAT
TGCCACCACCTGTCAGCTCCTTTCCGGGACTTTCGCTTTCCCCCTCCCTATTGCCACGGCGGAACTCATC
GCCGCCTGCCTTGCCCGCTGCTGGACAGGGGCTCGGCTGTTGGGCACTGACAATTCCGTGGTGTTGTCGG
GGAAATCATCGTCCTTTCCTTGGCTGCTCGCCTGTGTTGCCACCTGGATTCTGCGCGGGACGTCCTTCTG
CTACGTCCCTTCGGCCCTCAATCCAGCGGACCTTCCTTCCCGCGGCCTGCTGCCGGCTCTGCGGCCTCTT
CCGCGTCTTCGCCTTCGCCCTCAGACGAGTCGGATCTCCCTTTGGGCCGCCTCCCCGCCTGGTACCTTTA
AGACCAATGACTTACAAGGCAGCTGTAGATCTTAGCCACTTTTTAAAAGAAAAGGGGGGACTGGAAGGGC
TAATTCACTCCCAACGAAGATAAGATCTGCTTTTTGCTTGTACTGGGTCTCTCTGGTTAGACCAGATCTG
AGCCTGGGAGCTCTCTGGCTAACTAGGGAACCCACTGCTTAAGCCTCAATAAAGCTTGCCTTGAGTGCTT
CAAGTAGTGTGTGCCCGTCTGTTGTGTGACTCTGGTAACTAGAGATCCCTCAGACCCTTTTAGTCAGTGT
GGAAAATCTCTAGCAGTAGTAGTTCATGTCATCTTATTATTCAGTATTTATAACTTGCAAAGAAATGAAT
ATCAGAGAGTGAGAGGAACTTGTTTATTGCAGCTTATAATGGTTACAAATAAAGCAATAGCATCACAAAT
TTCACAAATAAAGCATTTTTTTCACTGCATTCTAGTTGTGGTTTGTCCAAACTCATCAATGTATCTTATC
ATGTCTGGCTCTAGCTATCCCGCCCCTAACTCCGCCCAGTTCCGCCCATTCTCCGCCCCATGGCTGACTA
ATTTTTTTTATTTATGCAGAGGCCGAGGCCGCCTCGGCCTCTGAGCTATTCCAGAAGTAGTGAGGAGGCT
TTTTTGGAGGCCTAGACTTTTGCAGAGACCAAATTCGTAATCATGTCATAGCTGTTTCCTGTGTGAAATT
GTTATCCGCTCACAATTCCACACAACATACGAGCCGGAAGCATAAAGTGTAAAGCCTGGGGTGCCTAATG
AGTGAGCTAACTCACATTAATTGCGTTGCGCTCACTGCCCGCTTTCCAGTCGGGAAACCTGTCGTGCCAG
CTGCATTAATGAATCGGCCAACGCGCGGGGAGAGGCGGTTTGCGTATTGGGCGCTCTTCCGCTTCCTCGC
TCACTGACTCGCTGCGCTCGGTCGTTCGGCTGCGGCGAGCGGTATCAGCTCACTCAAAGGCGGTAATACG
GTTATCCACAGAATCAGGGGATAACGCAGGAAAGAACATGTGAGCAAAAGGCCAGCAAAAGGCCAGGAAC
CGTAAAAAGGCCGCGTTGCTGGCGTTTTTCCATAGGCTCCGCCCCCCTGACGAGCATCACAAAAATCGAC
GCTCAAGTCAGAGGTGGCGAAACCCGACAGGACTATAAAGATACCAGGCGTTTCCCCCTGGAAGCTCCCT
CGTGCGCTCTCCTGTTCCGACCCTGCCGCTTACCGGATACCTGTCCGCCTTTCTCCCTTCGGGAAGCGTG
GCGCTTTCTCATAGCTCACGCTGTAGGTATCTCAGTTCGGTGTAGGTCGTTCGCTCCAAGCTGGGCTGTG
TGCACGAACCCCCCGTTCAGCCCGACCGCTGCGCCTTATCCGGTAACTATCGTCTTGAGTCCAACCCGGT
AAGACACGACTTATCGCCACTGGCAGCAGCCACTGGTAACAGGATTAGCAGAGCGAGGTATGTAGGCGGT
GCTACAGAGTTCTTGAAGTGGTGGCCTAACTACGGCTACACTAGAAGAACAGTATTTGGTATCTGCGCTC
TGCTGAAGCCAGTTACCTTCGGAAAAAGAGTTGGTAGCTCTTGATCCGGCAAACAAACCACCGCTGGTAG
CGGTGGTTTTTTTGTTTGCAAGCAGCAGATTACGCGCAGAAAAAAAGGATCTCAAGAAGATCCTTTGATC
TTTTCTACGGGGTCTGACGCTCAGTGGAACGAAAACTCACGTTAAGGGATTTTGGTCATGAGATTATCAA
AAAGGATCTTCACCTAGATCCTTTTAAATTAAAAATGAAGTTTTAAATCAATCTAAAGTATATATGAGTA
AACTTGGTCTGACAGTTACCAATGCTTAATCAGTGAGGCACCTATCTCAGCGATCTGTCTATTTCGTTCA
TCCATAGTTGCCTGACTCCCCGTCGTGTAGATAACTACGATACGGGAGGGCTTACCATCTGGCCCCAGTG
CTGCAATGATACCGCGAGACCCACGCTCACCGGCTCCAGATTTATCAGCAATAAACCAGCCAGCCGGAAG
GGCCGAGCGCAGAAGTGGTCCTGCAACTTTATCCGCCTCCATCCAGTCTATTAATTGTTGCCGGGAAGCT
AGAGTAAGTAGTTCGCCAGTTAATAGTTTGCGCAACGTTGTTGCCATTGCTACAGGCATCGTGGTGTCAC
GCTCGTCGTTTGGTATGGCTTCATTCAGCTCCGGTTCCCAACGATCAAGGCGAGTTACATGATCCCCCAT
GTTGTGCAAAAAAGCGGTTAGCTCCTTCGGTCCTCCGATCGTTGTCAGAAGTAAGTTGGCCGCAGTGTTA
TCACTCATGGTTATGGCAGCACTGCATAATTCTCTTACTGTCATGCCATCCGTAAGATGCTTTTCTGTGA
CTGGTGAGTACTCAACCAAGTCATTCTGAGAATAGTGTATGCGGCGACCGAGTTGCTCTTGCCCGGCGTC
AATACGGGATAATACCGCGCCACATAGCAGAACTTTAAAAGTGCTCATCATTGGAAAACGTTCTTCGGGG
CGAAAACTCTCAAGGATCTTACCGCTGTTGAGATCCAGTTCGATGTAACCCACTCGTGCACCCAACTGAT
CTTCAGCATCTTTTACTTTCACCAGCGTTTCTGGGTGAGCAAAAACAGGAAGGCAAAATGCCGCAAAAAA
GGGAATAAGGGCGACACGGAAATGTTGAATACTCATACTCTTCCTTTTTCAATATTATTGAAGCATTTAT
CAGGGTTATTGTCTCATGAGCGGATACATATTTGAATGTATTTAGAAAAATAAACAAATAGGGGTTCCGC
GCACATTTCCCCGAAAAGTGCCACCTGACGTCTAAGAAACCATTATTATCATGACATTAACCTATAAAAA
TAGGCGTATCACGAGGCCCTTTCGTCTCGCGCGTTTCGGTGATGACGGTGAAAACCTCTGACACATGCAG
CTCCCGGAGACGGTCACAGCTTGTCTGTAAGCGGATGCCGGGAGCAGACAAGCCCGTCAGGGCGCGTCAG
CGGGTGTTGGCGGGTGTCGGGGCTGGCTTAACTATGCGGCATCAGAGCAGATTGTACTGAGAGTGCACCA
TATGCGGTGTGAAATACCGCACAGATGCGTAAGGAGAAAATACCGCATCAGGCGCCATTCGCCATTCAGG
CTGCGCAACTGTTGGGAAGGGCGATCGGTGCGGGCCTCTTCGCTATTACGCCAGCTGGCGAAAGGGGGAT
GTGCTGCAAGGCGATTAAGTTGGGTAACGCCAGGGTTTTCCCAGTCACGACGTTGTAAAACGACGGCCAG
TGCCAAGCTG
